>Addgene plasmid #191012 | pcDNA-EGFP MASTL G44S (siRNA resistant) | addgene full sequence | sequence record 377392 | Addgene NGS Result
TACCGCCATGCATTAGTTATTAATAGTAATCAATTACGGGGTCATTAGTTCATAGCCCATATATGGAGTT
CCGCGTTACATAACTTACGGTAAATGGCCCGCCTGGCTGACCGCCCAACGACCCCCGCCCATTGACGTCA
ATAATGACGTATGTTCCCATAGTAACGCCAATAGGGACTTTCCATTGACGTCAATGGGTGGAGTATTTAC
GGTAAACTGCCCACTTGGCAGTACATCAAGTGTATCATATGCCAAGTACGCCCCCTATTGACGTCAATGA
CGGTAAATGGCCCGCCTGGCATTATGCCCAGTACATGACCTTATGGGACTTTCCTACTTGGCAGTACATC
TACGTATTAGTCATCGCTATTACCATGGTGATGCGGTTTTGGCAGTACATCAATGGGCGTGGATAGCGGT
TTGACTCACGGGGATTTCCAAGTCTCCACCCCATTGACGTCAATGGGAGTTTGTTTTGGCACCAAAATCA
ACGGGACTTTCCAAAATGTCGTAACAACTCCGCCCCATTGACGCAAATGGGCGGTAGGCGTGTACGGTGG
GAGGTCTATATAAGCAGAGCTGGTTTAGTGAACCGTCAGATCCGCTAGCGCTACCGGTCGCCACCATGGT
GAGCAAGGGCGAGGAGCTGTTCACCGGGGTGGTGCCCATCCTGGTCGAGCTGGACGGCGACGTAAACGGC
CACAAGTTCAGCGTGTCCGGCGAGGGCGAGGGCGATGCCACCTACGGCAAGCTGACCCTGAAGTTCATCT
GCACCACCGGCAAGCTGCCCGTGCCCTGGCCCACCCTCGTGACCACCCTGACCTACGGCGTGCAGTGCTT
CAGCCGCTACCCCGACCACATGAAGCAGCACGACTTCTTCAAGTCCGCCATGCCCGAAGGCTACGTCCAG
GAGCGCACCATCTTCTTCAAGGACGACGGCAACTACAAGACCCGCGCCGAGGTGAAGTTCGAGGGCGACA
CCCTGGTGAACCGCATCGAGCTGAAGGGCATCGACTTCAAGGAGGACGGCAACATCCTGGGGCACAAGCT
GGAGTACAACTACAACAGCCACAACGTCTATATCATGGCCGACAAGCAGAAGAACGGCATCAAGGTGAAC
TTCAAGATCCGCCACAACATCGAGGACGGCAGCGTGCAGCTCGCCGACCACTACCAGCAGAACACCCCCA
TCGGCGACGGCCCCGTGCTGCTGCCCGACAACCACTACCTGAGCACCCAGTCCGCCCTGAGCAAAGACCC
CAACGAGAAGCGCGATCACATGGTCCTGCTGGAGTTCGTGACCGCCGCCGGGATCACTCTCGGCATGGAC
GAGCTGTACAAGTCCGGACTCAGATCTCGAGCTCAAGCTTCCATGGATCCCACCGCGGGAAGCAAGAAGG
AGCCTGGAGGAGGCGCGGCGACTGAGGAGGGCGTGAATAGGATCGCAGTGCCAAAACCGCCCTCCATTGA
GGAATTCAGCATAGTGAAGCCCATTAGCCGGAGCGCCTTCGGGAAAGTGTATCTGGGGCAGAAAGGCGGC
AAATTGTATGCAGTAAAGGTTGTTAAAAAAGCAGACATGATCAACAAAAATATGACTCATCAGGTCCAAG
CTGAGAGAGATGCACTGGCACTAAGCAAAAGCCCATTCATTGTCCATTTGTATTATTCACTGCAGTCTGC
AAACAATGTCTACTTGGTAATGGAATATCTTATTGGGGGAGATGTCAAGTCTCTCCTACATATATATGGT
TATTTTGATGAAGAGATGGCTGTGAAATATATTTCTGAAGTAGCACTGGCTCTAGACTACCTTCACAGAC
ATGGAATCATCCACAGGGACTTGAAACCGGACAATATGCTTATTTCTAATGAGGGTCATATTAAACTGAC
GGATTTTGGCCTTTCAAAAGTTACTTTGAATAGAGATATTAATATGATGGATATCCTTACAACACCATCA
ATGGCAAAACCTAGACAAGATTATTCAAGAACCCCAGGACAAGTGTTATCGCTTATCAGCTCGTTGGGAT
TTAACACACCAATTGCAGAAAAAAATCAAGACCCTGCAAACATCCTTTCAGCCTGTCTGTCTGAAACATC
ACAGCTTTCTCAAGGACTCGTATGCCCTATGTCTGTAGATCAAAAGGACACTACCCCCTACAGCTCTAAG
CTGCTAAAATCATGTCTTGAAACAGTTGCCTCCAACCCAGGAATGCCTGTGAAGTGTCTAACTTCTAATT
TACTCCAGTCTAGGAAAAGGCTGGCCACATCCAGTGCCAGTAGTCAATCCCACACCTTCATATCCAGTGT
GGAATCAGAATGCCACAGCAGTCCCAAATGGGAAAAAGATTGCCAGGAAAGTGATGAAGCATTGGGCCCA
ACAATGATGAGTTGGAATGCAGTTGAAAAGTTATGCGCAAAATCTGCAAATGCCATTGAGACGAAAGGTT
TCAATAAAAAGGATCTGGAGTTAGCTCTTTCTCCCATTCATAACAGCAGTGCCCTTCCCACCACTGGACG
CTCTTGTGTAAACCTTGCTAAAAAATGCTTCTCTGGGGAAGTTTCTTGGGAAGCAGTAGAACTGGATGTA
AATAATATAAATATGGACACTGACACAAGTCAGTTAGGTTTCCATCAGTCAAATCAGTGGACTGTGGATT
CTGGTGGGATATCTGAAGAGCACCTTGGGAAAAGAAGTTTAAAAAGAAATTTTGAGTTGGTTGACTCCAG
TCCTTGTAAAAAAATTATACAGAATAAAAAAACTTGTGTAGAGTATAAGCATAACGAAATGACAAATTGT
TATACAAATCAAAATACAGGCTTAACAGTTGAAGTGCAGGACCTTAAGCTATCAGTGCACAAAAGTCAAC
AAAATGACTGTGCTAATAAGGAGAACATTGTCAATTCTTTTACTGATAAACAACAAACACCAGAAAAATT
ACCTATACCAATGATAGCAAAAAACCTTATGTGTGAACTCGATGAAGACTGTGAAAAGAATAGTAAGAGG
GACTACTTAAGTTCTAGTTTTCTATGTTCTGATGATGATAGAGCTTCTAAAAATATTTCTATGAACTCTG
ATTCATCTTTTCCTGGAATTTCTATAATGGAAAGTCCATTAGAAAGTCAGCCCTTAGATTCAGATAGAAG
CATCAAAGAATCCTCTTTTGAAGAATCAAATATTGAAGATCCACTTATTGTAACACCAGATTGCCAAGAA
AAGACCTCACCAAAAGGTGTCGAGAACCCTGCTGTACAAGAGAGTAACCAAAAAATGTTAGGTCCTCCTT
TGGAGGTGCTGAAAACGTTAGCCTCTAAAAGAAATGCTGTTGCTTTTCGAAGTTTTAACAGTCATATTAA
TGCATCCAATAACTCAGAACCATCCAGAATGAACATGACTTCTTTAGATGCAATGGATATTTCGTGTGCC
TACAGTGGTTCATATCCCATGGCTATAACCCCTACTCAAAAAAGAAGATCCTGTATGCCACATCAGCAGA
CCCCAAATCAGATCAAGTCGGGAACTCCATACCGAACTCCGAAGAGTGTGAGAAGAGGGGTGGCCCCCGT
TGATGATGGGCGAATTCTAGGAACCCCAGACTACCTTGCACCTGAGCTGTTACTAGGCAGGGCCCATGGT
CCTGCGGTAGACTGGTGGGCACTTGGAGTTTGCTTGTTTGAATTTCTAACAGGAATTCCCCCTTTCAATG
ATGAAACACCACAACAAGTATTCCAGAATATTCTGAAAAGAGATATCCCTTGGCCAGAAGGTGAAGAAAA
GTTATCTGATAATGCTCAAAGTGCAGTAGAAATACTTTTAACCATTGATGATACAAAGAGAGCTGGAATG
AAAGAGCTAAAACGTCATCCTCTCTTCAGTGATGTGGACTGGGAAAATCTGCAGCATCAGACTATGCCTT
TCATCCCCCAGCCAGATGATGAAACAGATACCTCCTATTTTGAAGCCAGGAATACTGCTCAGCACCTGAC
CGTATCTGGATTTAGTCTGTAGGGTACCGCGGGCCCGGGATCCACCGGATCTAGATAACTGATCATAATC
AGCCATACCACATTTGTAGAGGTTTTACTTGCTTTAAAAAACCTCCCACACCTCCCCCTGAACCTGAAAC
ATAAAATGAATGCAATTGTTGTTGTTAACTTGTTTATTGCAGCTTATAATGGTTACAAATAAAGCAATAG
CATCACAAATTTCACAAATAAAGCATTTTTTTCACTGCATTCTAGTTGTGGTTTGTCCAAACTCATCAAT
GTATCTTAACGCGTAAATTGTAAGCGTTAATATTTTGTTAAAATTCGCGTTAAATTTTTGTTAAATCAGC
TCATTTTTTAACCAATAGGCCGAAATCGGCAAAATCCCTTATAAATCAAAAGAATAGACCGAGATAGGGT
[37 nt withheld, positions 4411-4447]
AAAGAACGTGGACTCCAACGTCAAAGG
[49 nt withheld, positions 4475-4523]
T
[91 nt withheld, positions 4525-4615]
G
[124 nt withheld, positions 4617-4740]
CAGGTGGCACTTTTCGGGGAAATGTGCGCGGAACCCCTATTTGTTTATTTTTCTAAATACATTCAAATAT
GTATCCGCTCATGAGACAATAACCCTGATAAATGCTTCAATAATATTGAAAAAGGAAGAGTCCTGAGGCG
GAAAGAACCAGCTGTGGAATGTGTGTCAGTTAGGGTGTGGAAAGTCCCCAGGCTCCCCAGCAGGCAGAAG
TATGCAAAGCATGCATCTCAATTAGTCAGCAACCAGGTGTGGAAAGTCCCCAGGCTCCCCAGCAGGCAGA
AGTATGCAAAGCATGCATCTCAATTAGTCAGCAACCATAGTCCCGCCCCTAACTCCGCCCATCCCGCCCC
TAACTCCGCCCAGTTCCGCCCATTCTCCGCCCCATGGCTGACTAATTTTTTTTATTTATGCAGAGGCCGA
GGCCGCCTCGGCCTCTGAGCTATTCCAGAAGTAGTGAGGAGGCTTTTTTGGAGGCCTAGGCTTTTGCAAA
GATCGATCAAGAGACAGGATGAGGATCGTTTCGCATGATTGAACAAGATGGATTGCACGCAGGTTCTCCG
GCCGCTTGGGTGGAGAGGCTATTCGGCTATGACTGGGCACAACAGACAATCGGCTGCTCTGATGCCGCCG
TGTTCCGGCTGTCAGCGCAGGGGCGCCCGGTTCTTTTTGTCAAGACCGACCTGTCCGGTGCCCTGAATGA
ACTGCAAGACGAGGCAGCGCGGCTATCGTGGCTGGCCACGACGGGCGTTCCTTGCGCAGCTGTGCTCGAC
GTTGTCACTGAAGCGGGAAGGGACTGGCTGCTATTGGGCGAAGTGCCGGGGCAGGATCTCCTGTCATCTC
ACCTTGCTCCTGCCGAGAAAGTATCCATCATGGCTGATGCAATGCGGCGGCTGCATACGCTTGATCCGGC
TACCTGCCCATTCGACCACCAAGCGAAACATCGCATCGAGCGAGCACGTACTCGGATGGAAGCCGGTCTT
GTCGATCAGGATGATCTGGACGAAGAGCATCAGGGGCTCGCGCCAGCCGAACTGTTCGCCAGGCTCAAGG
CGAGCATGCCCGACGGCGAGGATCTCGTCGTGACCCATGGCGATGCCTGCTTGCCGAATATCATGGTGGA
AAATGGCCGCTTTTCTGGATTCATCGACTGTGGCCGGCTGGGTGTGGCGGACCGCTATCAGGACATAGCG
TTGGCTACCCGTGATATTGCTGAAGAGCTTGGCGGCGAATGGGCTGACCGCTTCCTCGTGCTTTACGGTA
TCGCCGCTCCCGATTCGCAGCGCATCGCCTTCTATCGCCTTCTTGACGAGTTCTTCTGAGCGGGACTCTG
GGGTTCGAAATGACCGACCAAGCGACGCCCAACCTGCCATCACGAGATTTCGATTCCACCGCCGCCTTCT
ATGAAAGGTTGGGCTTCGGAATCGTTTTCCGGGACGCCGGCTGGATGATCCTCCAGCGCGGGGATCTCAT
GCTGGAGTTCTTCGCCCACCCTAGGGGGAGGCTAACTGAAACACGGAAGGAGACAATACCGGAAGGAACC
CGCGCTATGACGGCAATAAAAAGACAGAATAAAACGCACGGTGTTGGGTCGTTTGTTCATAAACGCGGGG
TTCGGTCCCAGGGCTGGCACTCTGTCGATACCCCACCGAGACCCCATTGGGGCCAATACGCCCGCGTTTC
TTCCTTTTCCCCACCCCACCCCCCAAGTTCGGGTGAAGGCCCAGGGCTCGCAGCCAACGTCGGGGCGGCA
GGCCCTGCCATAGCCTCAGGTTACTCATATATACTTTAGATTGATTTAAAACTTCATTTTTAATTTAAAA
GGATCTAGGTGAAGATCCTTTTTGATAATCTCATGACCAAAATCCCTTAACGTGAGTTTTCGTTCCACTG
AGCGTCAGACCCCGTAGAAAAGATCAAAGGATCTTCTTGAGATCCTTTTTTTCTGCGCGTAATCTGCTGC
TTGCAAACAAAAAAACCACCGCTACCAGCGGTGGTTTGTTTGCCGGATCAAGAGCTACCAACTCTTTTTC
CGAAGGTAACTGGCTTCAGCAGAGCGCAGATACCAAATACTGTTCTTCTAGTGTAGCCGTAGTTAGGCCA
CCACTTCAAGAACTCTGTAGCACCGCCTACATACCTCGCTCTGCTAATCCTGTTACCAGTGGCTGCTGCC
AGTGGCGATAAGTCGTGTCTTACCGGGTTGGACTCAAGACGATAGTTACCGGATAAGGCGCAGCGGTCGG
GCTGAACGGGGGGTTCGTGCACACAGCCCAGCTTGGAGCGAACGACCTACACCGAACTGAGATACCTACA
GCGTGAGCTATGAGAAAGCGCCACGCTTCCCGAAGGGAGAAAGGCGGACAGGTATCCGGTAAGCGGCAGG
GTCGGAACAGGAGAGCGCACGAGGGAGCTTCCAGGGGGAAACGCCTGGTATCTTTATAGTCCTGTCGGGT
TTCGCCACCTCTGACTTGAGCGTCGATTTTTGTGATGCTCGTCAGGGGGGCGGAGCCTATGGAAAAACGC
CAGCAACGCGGCCTTTTTACGGTTCCTGGCCTTTTGCTGGCCTTTTGCTCACATGTTCTTTCCTGCGTTA
TCCCCTGATTCTGTGGATAACCGTAT
Features (pLannotate 1.2.2; 16 found; start..end, strand, type, name):
     74..377     +  enhancer       CMV enhancer: human cytomegalovirus immediate early enhancer
    378..581     +  promoter       CMV promoter: human cytomegalovirus (CMV) immediate early promoter
    626..1342    +  CDS            EGFP: EGFP is a basic (constitutively fluorescent) green fluorescent protein published in 1996, derived from Aequorea victoria. It is reported to be a rapidly-maturing weak dimer with moderate acid sensitivity.
   1343..1371    +  misc_feature   MCS (fragment): multiple cloning site
   1373..4009    +  CDS            MASTL: GWL_HUMAN - Also known as GW, GWL, THC2. Experimental evidence at protein level: Swiss-Prot protein existence level 1. Serine/threonine kinase that plays a key role in M phase by acting as a regulator of mitosis entry and maintenance. Acts by promoting the inactivation of protein phosphatase 2A (PP2A) during M phase: does not directly inhibit PP2A but acts by mediating phosphorylation and subsequent activation of ARPP19 and ENSA at 'Ser- 62' and 'Ser-67', respectively. ARPP19 and ENSA are phosphatase inhibitors that specifically inhibit the PPP2R2D (PR55-delta) subunit of PP2A. Inactivation of
   4013..4038    +  misc_feature   MCS (fragment): multiple cloning site
   4050..4134    +  CDS            large T antigen (fragment): large T antigen from SV40 (simian virus 40)
   4157..4278    +  polyA_signal   SV40 poly(A) signal: SV40 polyadenylation signal
   4312..4740    -  rep_origin     f1 ori (sequence partly withheld): f1 bacteriophage origin of replication; arrow indicates direction of (+) strand synthesis
   4767..4871    +  promoter       AmpR promoter: bla
   4873..5230    +  promoter       SV40 promoter: SV40 enhancer and early promoter
   5265..6059    +  CDS            NeoR/KanR: aminoglycoside phosphotransferase from Tn5; aph(3')-II (or nptII); confers resistance to neomycin, kanamycin, and G418 (Geneticin®)
   6080..6232    +  CDS            ble (fragment): BLE_KLEPN - Experimental evidence at protein level: Swiss-Prot protein existence level 1. Binding protein with a strong affinity to the bleomycin family of antibiotics. Binds to CL990; an antimitotic-antibiotic compound. From Klebsiella pneumoniae.
   6291..6338    +  polyA_signal   HSV TK poly(A) signal: herpes simplex virus thymidine kinase polyadenylation signal (Cole and Stacy, 1985)
   6429..6445    -  polyA_signal   bGH poly(A) signal (fragment): bovine growth hormone polyadenylation signal
   6667..7255    +  rep_origin     ori: high-copy-number ColE1/pMB1/pBR322/pUC origin of replication
