[The description below was written by a language model from this plasmid's Addgene catalogue record and pLannotate feature annotations shown in this document.]
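Description:
pcDNA-EGFP MASTL G44S (siRNA resistant) is a 7,356 bp mammalian expression plasmid. Despite the "pcDNA" in its name, it is recorded as built on the Clontech pEGFP-C2 backbone, and the annotated features match that architecture. It replicates in E. coli at high copy from a ColE1/pUC-type origin and also carries an f1 phage origin. A single Tn5 aminoglycoside phosphotransferase gene (NeoR/KanR) provides both selections. A bacterial bla-type promoter drives it for kanamycin resistance in bacteria, and the SV40 enhancer/early promoter drives it for G418 selection in mammalian cells, with an HSV TK polyadenylation signal downstream. The short large T antigen, ble and bGH poly(A) annotations are fragment matches and do not appear to be functional elements.

The expression cassette uses the human CMV immediate-early enhancer and promoter to drive EGFP. EGFP is joined through a short remnant of the multiple cloning site to the human MASTL (Greatwall) coding sequence, giving an N-terminally EGFP-tagged fusion that ends at the SV40 poly(A) signal. MASTL is a serine/threonine kinase that supports mitotic entry and maintenance by phosphorylating ARPP19 and ENSA, which then inhibit PP2A. The insert carries the G44S substitution, described in the record as kinase-dead, and has been made resistant to a specific MASTL-targeting siRNA. The record does not detail the nucleotide changes that confer this resistance, and the cloning method is listed as unknown.

The plasmid is suited to knockdown-and-rescue experiments. Endogenous MASTL is depleted by siRNA and the fluorescent, catalytically inactive version is re-expressed, which separates kinase-dependent from kinase-independent MASTL functions. The associated study examined such functions in cell contractility and motility.
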