Addgene plasmid #191012: pcDNA-EGFP MASTL G44S (siRNA resistant)
Purpose: Expresses EGFP-tagged kinase-dead MASTL G44S with resistance to MASTL siRNA (ACGCCTTATTCTAGCAAATTA)
Depositing lab: Johanna Ivaska. Publication: MASTL promotes cell contractility and motility through kinase-independent signaling. Taskinen ME, Narva E, Conway JRW, Hinojosa LS, Lilla S, Mai A, De Franceschi N, Elo LL, Grosse R, Zanivan S, Norman JC, Ivaska J. J Cell Biol. 2020 Jun 1;219(6). pii: 151688. doi: 10.1083/jcb.201906204. PubMed 32311005.
Backbone
  Vector backbone: pEGFP-C2
  Backbone manufacturer: Clontech
  Backbone size w/o insert (bp): 4735
  Total vector size (bp): 7356
  Vector type: Mammalian Expression
  Selectable markers: Neomycin (select with G418)
Growth in bacteria
  Bacterial resistance: Kanamycin, 50 μg/mL
  Growth temperature: 37°C
  Growth strain: DH5alpha
  Copy number: High Copy
Gene/Insert
  Gene/Insert name: Microtubule-associated serine/threonine kinase like
  Species: H. sapiens (human)
  Mutation: G44S
  GenBank ID: 84930
  Entrez Gene: MASTL (a.k.a. GREATWALL, GW, GWL, MAST-L, THC2)
  Tag / fusion protein: EGFP (N terminal on backbone)
  Cloning method: Unknown
  Sequencing primers: 5′ EGFP_C; 3′ SV40pA_R
Terms and licenses: Academic/Nonprofit Terms; Industry Terms: Not Available to Industry
How to cite: pcDNA-EGFP MASTL G44S (siRNA resistant) was a gift from Johanna Ivaska (Addgene plasmid # 191012 ; http://n2t.net/addgene:191012 ; RRID:Addgene_191012)
